Addgene plasmid #68191: pTAct2 (GB0210)
Purpose: Provides the Arabidopsis thaliana Actin2 gene terminator as a level 0 GoldenBraid part
Depositing lab: Diego Orzaez. Depositing organization: Agencia Estatal Consejo Superior de Investigaciones Científicas, M.P. Publication: GoldenBraid 2.0: a comprehensive DNA assembly framework for plant synthetic biology. Sarrion-Perdigones A, Vazquez-Vilar M, Palaci J, Castelijns B, Forment J, Ziarsolo P, Blanca J, Granell A, Orzaez D. Plant Physiol. 2013 Jul;162(3):1618-31. 10.1104/pp.113.217661 PubMed 23669743.
Backbone
  Vector backbone: pUPD
  Backbone manufacturer: self-made; derived from pGEMT-Easy manufactured by Promega
  Vector type: Synthetic Biology
Growth in bacteria
  Bacterial resistance: Ampicillin, 100 μg/mL
  Growth temperature: 37°C
  Growth strain: DH5alpha
  Copy number: High Copy
Gene/Insert
  Gene/Insert name: AtAct2 terminator
  Species: A. thaliana (mustard weed)
  Insert size (bp): 658
  Mutation: BsaI and BsmBI sites removed
  Cloning method: Restriction Enzyme; 5′ cloning site BsmBI (destroyed during cloning); 3′ cloning site BsmBI (destroyed during cloning)
  Sequencing primers: 5′ T7; 3′ SP6
Terms and licenses: Academic/Nonprofit Terms; Industry Terms: Not Available to Industry
Depositor comments: insert can be released with BsaI
How to cite: pTAct2 (GB0210) was a gift from Diego Orzaez (Addgene plasmid # 68191 ; http://n2t.net/addgene:68191 ; RRID:Addgene_68191)
