[The description below was written by a language model from this plasmid's Addgene catalogue record and pLannotate feature annotations shown in this document.]
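Description:
pTAct2 (GB0210) is a level 0 part plasmid for the GoldenBraid 2.0 plant synthetic biology assembly system, carrying the terminator region of the Arabidopsis thaliana Actin2 gene. The 658 bp insert sits in pUPD, the GoldenBraid universal part domestication vector, which was derived from pGEM-T Easy. The part was "domesticated" by removing internal BsaI and BsmBI recognition sites, since these type IIS enzymes drive the assembly reactions. It was cloned in through BsmBI sites that were destroyed in the process, and the depositor notes that the insert can be released with BsaI, which allows it to be combined with promoter and coding sequence parts into a transcriptional unit in a GoldenBraid destination vector.

The 3,719 nt annotated sequence shows a typical pGEM-type bacterial backbone: a high-copy ColE1/pUC origin of replication, an ampicillin resistance gene (β-lactamase) with its own promoter for selection in E. coli, and an f1 phage origin. The cloning region is flanked by T7 and SP6 promoters, which serve here as sequencing primer sites. Next to these lie the lac promoter, operator and CAP site and a lacZα fragment, remnants of the blue/white screening cassette that the insert interrupts. The terminator itself is not annotated by the automated feature caller. It presumably occupies the unannotated span between the T7 and SP6 promoters across the sequence origin, and the short hit to a hornet peptide there is almost certainly spurious. The plasmid has no plant selection marker or T-DNA elements and serves purely as a donor of a 3′ regulatory part.
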