Features (pLannotate 1.2.2; 13 found; start..end, strand, type, name):
    695..757     -  CDS            VESPI_VESMG (fragment): Experimental evidence at protein level: Swiss-Prot protein existence level 1. Shows contractile activity on isolated ileum smooth muscle. From Vespa magnifica (Hornet).
    769..787     -  promoter       SP6 promoter: promoter for bacteriophage SP6 RNA polymerase
    829..845     -  protein_bind   lac operator: The lac repressor binds to the lac operator to inhibit transcription in E. coli. This inhibition can be relieved by adding lactose or isopropyl-β-D-thiogalactopyranoside (IPTG). lac repressor encoded by lacI
    853..883     -  promoter       lac promoter: promoter for the E. coli lac operon
    898..919     -  protein_bind   CAP binding site: CAP binding activates transcription in the presence of cAMP. E. coli catabolite activator protein
    932..1024    -  CDS            lacI (fragment): lac repressor; lacI; The lac repressor binds to the lac operator to inhibit transcription in E. coli. This inhibition can be relieved by adding lactose or isopropyl-β-D-thiogalactopyranoside (IPTG).
   1207..1795    -  rep_origin     ori: high-copy-number ColE1/pMB1/pBR322/pUC origin of replication
   1966..2826    -  CDS            AmpR: β-lactamase; bla; confers resistance to ampicillin, carbenicillin, and related antibiotics
   2827..2931    -  promoter       AmpR promoter: bla
   2958..3008    +  misc_feature   bom (fragment): basis of mobility region from pBR322
   3036..3464    -  rep_origin     f1 ori (sequence partly withheld): f1 bacteriophage origin of replication; arrow indicates direction of (+) strand synthesis
   3468..3625    -  CDS            lacZα (fragment): LacZα fragment of β-galactosidase; lacZ fragment
   3628..3646    +  promoter       T7 promoter: promoter for bacteriophage T7 RNA polymerase
>Addgene plasmid #68191 | pTAct2 (GB0210) | depositor full sequence | sequence record 138026 | Full plasmid sequence
CTCGGCTTGCTCTCAAGATCAAAGGCTTAAAAAGCTGGGGTTTTATGAATGGGATCAAAGTTTCTTTTTT
TCTTTTATATTTGCTTCTCCATTTGTTTGTTTCATTTCCCTTTTTGTTTTCGTTTCTATGATGCACTTGT
GTGTGACAAACTCTCTGGGTTTTTACTTACGTCTGCGTTTCAAAAAAAAAAACCGCTTTCGTTTTGCGTT
TTAGTCCCATTGTTTTGTAGCTCTGAGTGATCGAATTGATGCCTCTTTATTCCTTTTGTTCCCTATAATT
TCTTTCAAAACTCAGAAGAAAAACCTTGAAACTCTTTGCAATGTTAATATAAGTATTGTATAAGATTTTT
ATTGATTTGGTTATTAGTCTTACTTTTGCTACCTCCATCTTCACTTGGAACTGATATTCTGAATAGTTAA
AGCGTTACATGTCTTCCATTCACAAATGAACTTAAACTAGCACAAAGTCAGATATTTTAAGATCGCACCA
TTTTATATAACCCCAATCGTCAATTCTACTGTTTCAAGTTTTACACCAAAACAATTACGAGGTGTATCTA
TTCGTTACTCTTTTCGCTTATTAATCCTTTTACATGATGCAAAATATAACAAATTAATTTCAAATTGTCC
TGCACATTTGGTTTATACATCTTGATTCCAAAAAGTCGCTCGAGACCACTCATCGCCCAATCACTAGTGA
ATTCGCGGCCGCCTGCAGGTCGACCATATGGGAGAGCTCCCAACGCGTTGGATGCATAGCTTGAGTATTC
TATAGTGTCACCTAAATAGCTTGGCGTAATCATGGTCATAGCTGTTTCCTGTGTGAAATTGTTATCCGCT
CACAATTCCACACAACATACGAGCCGGAAGCATAAAGTGTAAAGCCTGGGGTGCCTAATGAGTGAGCTAA
CTCACATTAATTGCGTTGCGCTCACTGCCCGCTTTCCAGTCGGGAAACCTGTCGTGCCAGCTGCATTAAT
GAATCGGCCAACGCGCGGGGAGAGGCGGTTTGCGTATTGGGCGCTCTTCCGCTTCCTCGCTCACTGACTC
GCTGCGCTCGGTCGTTCGGCTGCGGCGAGCGGTATCAGCTCACTCAAAGGCGGTAATACGGTTATCCACA
GAATCAGGGGATAACGCAGGAAAGAACATGTGAGCAAAAGGCCAGCAAAAGGCCAGGAACCGTAAAAAGG
CCGCGTTGCTGGCGTTTTTCCATAGGCTCCGCCCCCCTGACGAGCATCACAAAAATCGACGCTCAAGTCA
GAGGTGGCGAAACCCGACAGGACTATAAAGATACCAGGCGTTTCCCCCTGGAAGCTCCCTCGTGCGCTCT
CCTGTTCCGACCCTGCCGCTTACCGGATACCTGTCCGCCTTTCTCCCTTCGGGAAGCGTGGCGCTTTCTC
ATAGCTCACGCTGTAGGTATCTCAGTTCGGTGTAGGTCGTTCGCTCCAAGCTGGGCTGTGTGCACGAACC
CCCCGTTCAGCCCGACCGCTGCGCCTTATCCGGTAACTATCGTCTTGAGTCCAACCCGGTAAGACACGAC
TTATCGCCACTGGCAGCAGCCACTGGTAACAGGATTAGCAGAGCGAGGTATGTAGGCGGTGCTACAGAGT
TCTTGAAGTGGTGGCCTAACTACGGCTACACTAGAAGAACAGTATTTGGTATCTGCGCTCTGCTGAAGCC
AGTTACCTTCGGAAAAAGAGTTGGTAGCTCTTGATCCGGCAAACAAACCACCGCTGGTAGCGGTGGTTTT
TTTGTTTGCAAGCAGCAGATTACGCGCAGAAAAAAAGGATCTCAAGAAGATCCTTTGATCTTTTCTACGG
GGTCTGACGCTCAGTGGAACGAAAACTCACGTTAAGGGATTTTGGTCATGAGATTATCAAAAAGGATCTT
CACCTAGATCCTTTTAAATTAAAAATGAAGTTTTAAATCAATCTAAAGTATATATGAGTAAACTTGGTCT
GACAGTTACCAATGCTTAATCAGTGAGGCACCTATCTCAGCGATCTGTCTATTTCGTTCATCCATAGTTG
CCTGACTCCCCGTCGTGTAGATAACTACGATACGGGAGGGCTTACCATCTGGCCCCAGTGCTGCAATGAT
ACCGCGAGACCCACGCTCACCGGCTCCAGATTTATCAGCAATAAACCAGCCAGCCGGAAGGGCCGAGCGC
AGAAGTGGTCCTGCAACTTTATCCGCCTCCATCCAGTCTATTAATTGTTGCCGGGAAGCTAGAGTAAGTA
GTTCGCCAGTTAATAGTTTGCGCAACGTTGTTGCCATTGCTACAGGCATCGTGGTGTCACGCTCGTCGTT
TGGTATGGCTTCATTCAGCTCCGGTTCCCAACGATCAAGGCGAGTTACATGATCCCCCATGTTGTGCAAA
AAAGCGGTTAGCTCCTTCGGTCCTCCGATCGTTGTCAGAAGTAAGTTGGCCGCAGTGTTATCACTCATGG
TTATGGCAGCACTGCATAATTCTCTTACTGTCATGCCATCCGTAAGATGCTTTTCTGTGACTGGTGAGTA
CTCAACCAAGTCATTCTGAGAATAGTGTATGCGGCGACCGAGTTGCTCTTGCCCGGCGTCAATACGGGAT
AATACCGCGCCACATAGCAGAACTTTAAAAGTGCTCATCATTGGAAAACGTTCTTCGGGGCGAAAACTCT
CAAGGATCTTACCGCTGTTGAGATCCAGTTCGATGTAACCCACTCGTGCACCCAACTGATCTTCAGCATC
TTTTACTTTCACCAGCGTTTCTGGGTGAGCAAAAACAGGAAGGCAAAATGCCGCAAAAAAGGGAATAAGG
GCGACACGGAAATGTTGAATACTCATACTCTTCCTTTTTCAATATTATTGAAGCATTTATCAGGGTTATT
GTCTCATGAGCGGATACATATTTGAATGTATTTAGAAAAATAAACAAATAGGGGTTCCGCGCACATTTCC
CCGAAAAGTGCCACCTGATGCGGTGTGAAATACCGCACAGATGCGTAAGGAGAAAATACCGCATCAGGAA
ATTGTAAGCGTTAATATTTTGTTAAAATTCGCGTTAAATTTTTGTTAAATCAGCTCATTTTTTAACCAAT
AGGCCGAAATCGGCAAAATCCCTTATAAATCAAAAGAATAGACCGAGATAGGGT
[37 nt withheld, positions 3135-3171]
AAAGAACGTGGACTCCAACGTCAAAGG
[49 nt withheld, positions 3199-3247]
T
[91 nt withheld, positions 3249-3339]
G
[124 nt withheld, positions 3341-3464]
CCATTCGCCATTCAGGCTGCGCAACTGTTGGGAAGGGCGATCGGTGCGGGCCTCTTCGCTATTACGCCAG
CTGGCGAAAGGGGGATGTGCTGCAAGGCGATTAAGTTGGGTAACGCCAGGGTTTTCCCAGTCACGACGTT
GTAAAACGACGGCCAGTGAATTGTAATACGACTCACTATAGGGCGAATTGGGCCCGACGTCGCATGCTCC
CGGCCGCCATGGCGGCCGCGGGAATTCGATTGGGCGATGAGTGGT
