>Addgene plasmid #68191 | pTAct2 (GB0210) | addgene partial sequence | sequence record 138014 | T7 5'-TAATACGACTCACTATAGGG-3'
TCCCGGCCGCCATGGCGGCCGCGGGAATTCGATTGGGCGATGAGTGGTCTCGGCTTGCTCTCAAGATCAA
AGGCTTAAAAAGCTGGGGTTTTATGAATGGGATCAAAGTTTCTTTTTTTCTTTTATATTTGCTTCTCCAT
TTGTTTGTTTCATTTCCCTTTTTGTTTTCGTTTCTATGATGCACTTGTGTGTGACAAACTCTCTGGGTTT
TTACTTACGTCTGCGTTTCAAAAAAAAAAACCGCTTTCGTTTTGCGTTTTAGTCCCATTGTTTTGTAGCT
CTGAGTGATCGAATTGATGCCTCTTTATTCCTTTTGTTCCCTATAATTTCTTTCAAAACTCAGAAGAAAA
ACCTTGAAACTCTTTGCAATGTTAATATAAGTATTGTATAAGATTTTTATTGATTTGGTTATTAGTCTTA
CTTTTGCTACCTCCATCTTCACTTGGAACTGATATTCTGAATAGTTAAAGCGTTACATGTCTTCCATTCA
CAAATGAACTTAAACTAGCACAAAGTCAGATATTTTAAGATCGCACCATTTTATATAACCCCAATCGTCA
ATTCTACTGTTTCAAGTTTTACACCAAAACAATTACGAGGTGTATCTATTCGTTACTCTTTTCGCTTATT
AATCCTTTTACATGATGCAAAATATAACAAATTAATTTCAAATTGTCCTGCACATTTGGTTTATACATCT
TGATTCCAAAAAGTCGCTCGAGACCACTCATCGCCCAATCACTAGTGAATTCGCGGCCGCCTGCAGGTCG
ACCATATGGGAGAGCTCCCAACGCGTTGGATGCATAGCTTGAGTATTCTATAGTGTCACCTAAATAGCTT
GGCGTAATCATGGTCATAGCTGTTTCCTGTGTGAAATTGTTATCCGCTCACAATTCCACACAACATACGA
GCCGGAAGCATAAAGTGTAAAGCCTGGGGTGCCTAATGAGTGAGCTAACTCACATTAATTGCGTTGCGCT
CACTGCCCGCTTTCCAGTCGGGAAACCTG
