>Addgene plasmid #68191 | pTAct2 (GB0210) | addgene partial sequence | sequence record 138015 | SP6 5'-ATTTAGGTGACACTATAG-3'
TTGGGAGCTCTCCCATATGGTCGACCTGCAGGCGGCCGCGAATTCACTAGTGATTGGGCGATGAGTGGTC
TCGAGCGACTTTTTGGAATCAAGATGTATAAACCAAATGTGCAGGACAATTTGAAATTAATTTGTTATAT
TTTGCATCATGTAAAAGGATTAATAAGCGAAAAGAGTAACGAATAGATACACCTCGTAATTGTTTTGGTG
TAAAACTTGAAACAGTAGAATTGACGATTGGGGTTATATAAAATGGTGCGATCTTAAAATATCTGACTTT
GTGCTAGTTTAAGTTCATTTGTGAATGGAAGACATGTAACGCTTTAACTATTCAGAATATCAGTTCCAAG
TGAAGATGGAGGTAGCAAAAGTAAGACTAATAACCAAATCAATAAAAATCTTATACAATACTTATATTAA
CATTGCAAAGAGTTTCAAGGTTTTTCTTCTGAGTTTTGAAAGAAATTATAGGGAACAAAAGGAATAAAGA
GGCATCAATTCGATCACTCAGAGCTACAAAACAATGGGACTAAAACGCAAAACGAAAGCGGTTTTTTTTT
TTGAAACGCAGACGTAAGTAAAAACCCAGAGAGTTTGTCACACACAAGTGCATCATAGAAACGAAAACAA
AAAGGGAAATGAAACAAACAAATGGAGAAGCAAATATAAAAGAAAAAAAGAAACTTTGATCCCATTCATA
AAACCCCAGCTTTTTAAGCCTTTGATCTTGAGAGCAAGCCGAGACCACTCATCGCCCAATCGAATTCCCG
CGGCCGCCATGGCGGCCGGGAGCATGCGACGTCGGGCCCAATTCGCCCTATAGTGAGTCGTATTACAATT
CACTGGCCGTCGTTTTACAACGTCGTGACTGGGAAAACCCTGGCGTTACCCAACTTAATCGCCTTGCAGC
ACATCCCCCTTTCGCCAGCTGGCGTAATAGCGAAGAGGCCCGCACCGATCGCCCTTCCCAACAGTTGCGC
AGCCTGAATGGCGAATGGACGCGCCCTGTAGCGGCGCATTAAG
